>Addgene plasmid #178074 | pACEBac1-ZZ-TEV-MZT2-3C-mEGFP | addgene full sequence | sequence record 353434 | Addgene NGS Result
ACCGGTTGACTTGGGTCAACTGTCAGACCAAGTTTACTCATATATACTTTAGATTGATTTAAAACTTCAT
TTTTAATTTAAAAGGATCTAGGTGAAGATCCTTTTTGATAATCTCATGACCAAAATCCCTTAACGTGAGT
TTTCGTTCCACTGAGCGTCAGACCCCGTAGAAAAGATCAAAGGATCTTCTTGAGATCCTTTTTTTCTGCG
CGTAATCTGCTGCTTGCAAACAAAAAAACCACCGCTACCAGCGGTGGTTTGTTTGCCGGATCAAGAGCTA
CCAACTCTTTTTCCGAAGGTAACTGGCTTCAGCAGAGCGCAGATACCAAATACTGTTCTTCTAGTGTAGC
CGTAGTTAGGCCACCACTTCAAGAACTCTGTAGCACCGCCTACATACCTCGCTCTGCTAATCCTGTTACC
AGTGGCTGCTGCCAGTGGCGATAAGTCGTGTCTTACCGGGTTGGACTCAAGACGATAGTTACCGGATAAG
GCGCAGCGGTCGGGCTGAACGGGGGGTTCGTGCACACAGCCCAGCTTGGAGCGAACGACCTACACCGAAC
TGAGATACCTACAGCGTGAGCTATGAGAAAGCGCCACGCTTCCCGAAGGGAGAAAGGCGGACAGGTATCC
GGTAAGCGGCAGGGTCGGAACAGGAGAGCGCACGAGGGAGCTTCCAGGGGGAAACGCCTGGTATCTTTAT
AGTCCTGTCGGGTTTCGCCACCTCTGACTTGAGCGTCGATTTTTGTGATGCTCGTCAGGGGGGCGGAGCC
TATGGAAAAACGCCAGCAACGCGGCCTTTTTACGGTTCCTGGCCTTTTGCTGGCCTTTTGCTCACATGTT
CTTTCCTGCGTTATCCCCTGATTGACTTGGGTCGCTCTTCCTGTGGATGCGCAGATGCCCTGCGTAAGCG
GGTGTGGGCGGACAATAAAGTCTTAAACTGAACAAAATAGATCTAAACTATGACAATAAAGTCTTAAACT
AGACAGAATAGTTGTAAACTGAAATCAGTCCAGTTATGCTGTGAAAAAGCATACTGGACTTTTGTTATGG
CTAAAGCAAACTCTTCATTTTCTGAAGTGCAAATTGCCCGTCGTATTAAAGAGGGGCGTGGCCAAGGGCA
TGTAAAGACTATATTCGCGGCGTTGTGACAATTTACCGAACAACTCCGCGGCCGGGAAGCCGATCTCGGC
TTGAACGAATTGTTAGGTGGCGGTACTTGGGTCGATATCAAAGTGCATCACTTCTTCCCGTATGCCCAAC
TTTGTATAGAGAGCCACTGCGGGATCGTCACCGTAATCTGCTTGCACGTAGATCACATAAGCACCAAGCG
CGTTGGCCTCATGCTTGAGGAGATTGATGAGCGCGGTGGCAATGCCCTGCCTCCGGTGCTCGCCGGAGAC
TGCGAGATCATAGATATAGATCTCACTACGCGGCTGCTCAAACTTGGGCAGAACGTAAGCCGCGAGAGCG
CCAACAACCGCTTCTTGGTCGAAGGCAGCAAGCGCGATGAATGTCTTACTACGGAGCAAGTTCCCGAGGT
AATCGGAGTCCGGCTGATGTTGGGAGTAGGTGGCTACGTCTCCGAACTCACGACCGAAAAGATCAAGAGC
AGCCCGCATGGATTTGACTTGGTCAGGGCCGAGCCTACATGTGCGAATGATGCCCATACTTGAGCCACCT
AACTTTGTTTTAGGGCGACTGCCCTGCTGCGTAACATCGTTGCTGCTGCGTAACATCGTTGCTGCTCCAT
AACATCAAACATCGACCCACGGCGTAACGCGCTTGCTGCTTGGATGCCCGAGGCATAGACTGTACAAAAA
AACAGTCATAACAAGCCATGAAAACCGCCACTGCGCCGTTACCACCGCTGCGTTCGGTCAAGGTTCTGGA
CCAGTTGCGTGAGCGCATACGCTACTTGCATTACAGTTTACGAACCGAACAGGCTTATGTCAACTGGGTT
CGTGCCTTCATCCGTTTCCACGGTGTGCGTCACCCGGCAACCTTGGGCAGCAGCGAAGTCGCCATAACTT
CGTATAGCATACATTATACGAAGTTATCTGTAACTATAACGGTCCTAAGGTAGCGAGTTTAAACACTAGT
ATCGATTCGCGACCTACTCCGGAATATTAATAGATCATGGAGATAATTAAAATGATAACCATCTCGCAAA
TAAATAAGTATTTTACTGTTTTCGTAACAGTTTTGTAATAAAAAAACCTATAAATATTCCGGATTATTCA
TACCGTCCCACCATCGGGCGCGGATCCCGGTCCGAAGCGCGCGGAATTCAAAGGCCTACGTCGACGAGCT
CACTTGTCGCGGCCGCATGGCAGGCCTTGCGCAACACGATGAAGCCGTGGACAACAAATTCAACAAAGAA
CAACAAAACGCGTACTATGAGATCTTACATTTACCTAACTTAAACGAAGGACAACGAAACGCCTTCATCC
AAAGTTTAAAAGATGACCCAAGCCAAAGCGCTAACCTTTTAGCAGAAGCTAAAAAGCTAAATGATGCTCA
GGCGCCGAAAGTAGACAACAAATTCAACAAAGAACAACAAAACGCGTTCTATGAGATCTTACATTTACCT
AACTTAAACGAAGAACAACGAAACGCCTTCATCCAAAGTTTAAAAGATGACCCAAGCCAAAGCGCTAACC
TTTTAGCAGAAGCTGAAAAGCTAAATGATGCTCAGGCGCCGAAAGTAGACGCAAATTCCGCGGGGAAGTC
AACCGATTATGATATTCCAACTACTGCTAGCGAGAACCTATATTTCCAGGGAGATTATGATATCCCTACG
ACTGAGAATCTTTATTTTCAGGGCGAATTCATGGCGGCGCAGGGCGTAGGGCCTGGGCCGGGGTCGGCGG
CGCCCCCGGGGCTGGAGGCGGCCCGGCAGAAGCTGGCGCTGCGGCGCAAGAAGGTGCTGAGCACCGAGGA
GATGGAGCTGTACGAGCTGGCTCAGGCGGCGGGCGGCGGTATCGACCCCGACGTGTTCAAGATCCTGGTG
GACCTGCTGAAGCTGAACGTGGCCCCCCTCGCCGTCTTCCAGATGCTCAAGTCCATGTGTGCCGGGCAGA
GGCTAGCGAGCGAGCCCCAGGACCCTGCGGCCGTGTCTCTGCCCACGTCGAGCGTGCCCGAGACCCGAGG
GAGAGACAAAGGCAGCGCTGCCCTCGGGGGAGTATTGGCCCTGGCGGAACGCAGCAACCACGAGGGATCC
AGCCAGAGGATGCCACGCCAGCCCAGCGCTACCAGGCTGCCCAAGGGGGGCGGGCCTGGGAAGAGCCCTA
CGCAGGGCAGCACCGGTCTCGAGCTGGAGGTGCTGTTCCAGGGACCTATGGTGAGCAAGGGCGAGGAGCT
GTTCACCGGGGTGGTGCCCATCCTGGTCGAGCTGGACGGCGACGTAAACGGCCACAAGTTCAGCGTGTCC
GGCGAGGGCGAGGGCGATGCCACCTACGGCAAGCTGACCCTGAAGTTCATCTGCACCACCGGCAAGCTGC
CCGTGCCCTGGCCCACCCTCGTGACCACCCTGACCTACGGCGTGCAGTGCTTCAGCCGCTACCCCGACCA
CATGAAGCAGCACGACTTCTTCAAGTCCGCCATGCCCGAAGGCTACGTCCAGGAGCGCACCATCTTCTTC
AAGGACGACGGCAACTACAAGACCCGCGCCGAGGTGAAGTTCGAGGGCGACACCCTGGTGAACCGCATCG
AGCTGAAGGGCATCGACTTCAAGGAGGACGGCAACATCCTGGGGCACAAGCTGGAGTACAACTACAACAG
CCACAACGTCTATATCATGGCCGACAAGCAGAAGAACGGCATCAAGGTGAACTTCAAGATCCGCCACAAC
ATCGAGGACGGCAGCGTGCAGCTCGCCGACCACTACCAGCAGAACACCCCCATCGGCGACGGCCCCGTGC
TGCTGCCCGACAACCACTACCTGAGCACCCAGTCCAAGCTGAGCAAAGACCCCAACGAGAAGCGCGATCA
CATGGTCCTGCTGGAGTTCGTGACCGCCGCCGGGATCACTCTCGGCATGGACGAGCTGTACAAGTGAAAG
CTTGTCGAGAAGTACTAGAGGATCATAATCAGCCATACCACATTTGTAGAGGTTTTACTTGCTTTAAAAA
ACCTCCCACACCTCCCCCTGAACCTGAAACATAAAATGAATGCAATTGTTGTTGTTAACTTGTTTATTGC
AGCTTATAATGGTTACAAATAAAGCAATAGCATCACAAATTTCACAAATAAAGCATTTTTTTCACTGCAT
TCTAGTTGTGGTTTGTCCAAACTCATCAATGTATCTTATCATGTCTGGATCTGATCACTGCTTGAGCCTA
GAAGATCCGGCTGCTAACAAAGCCCGAAAGGAAGCTGAGTTGGCTGCTGCCACCGCTGAGCAATAACTAT
CATAACCCCTAGGGTATACCCATCTAATTGGAACCAGATAAGTGAAATCTAGTTCCAAACTATTTTGTCA
TTTTTAATTTTCGTATTAGCTTACGACGCTACACCCAGTTCCCATCTATTTTGTCACTCTTCCCTAAATA
ATCCTTAAAAACTCCATTTCCACCCCTCCCAGTTCCCAACTATTTTGTCCGCCCACA
Features (pLannotate 1.2.2; 15 found; start..end, strand, type, name):
    190..778     +  rep_origin     ori: high-copy-number ColE1/pMB1/pBR322/pUC origin of replication
    913..1136    -  mobile_element Tn7R: mini-Tn7 element (right end of the Tn7 transposon) Tn7
   1203..1736    -  CDS            GmR: gentamycin acetyltransferase; aacC1; confers resistance to gentamycin
   1925..1953    -  promoter       Pc promoter: intI1 (promoter lies within the coding sequence); class 1 integron promoter
   2024..2057    +  protein_bind   loxP: Cre-mediated recombination occurs in the 8-bp core sequence (GCATACAT). Cre recombinase
   2134..2225    +  promoter       polyhedrin promoter: polh from Autographa californica; promoter for the baculovirus polyhedrin gene
   2357..2530    +  CDS            ProtA: IgG-binding unit of Staphylococcus aureus protein A
   2534..2704    +  CDS            ProtA: IgG-binding unit of Staphylococcus aureus protein A
   2803..2823    +  CDS            capTEV™ (fragment): composite tag for in vivo biotinylation, TEV protease cleavage, and 6xHis tagging
   2831..3304    +  CDS            MZT2A: MZT2A_HUMAN - Also known as FAM128A, MOZART2A. Experimental evidence at protein level: Swiss-Prot protein existence level 1. From Homo sapiens (Human).
   3338..4054    +  CDS            mEGFP: mEGFP is a basic (constitutively fluorescent) green fluorescent protein published in 2002, derived from Aequorea victoria. It has moderate acid sensitivity.
   4081..4164    +  CDS            large T antigen (fragment): large T antigen from SV40 (simian virus 40)
   4187..4321    +  polyA_signal   SV40 poly(A) signal: SV40 polyadenylation signal
   4350..4399    +  CDS            SET1 (fragment): solubility-enhancement tag derived from T7 phage gene 10B
   4442..4607    -  mobile_element Tn7L: mini-Tn7 element (left end of the Tn7 transposon) Tn7
