[The description below was written by a language model from this plasmid's Addgene catalogue record and pLannotate feature annotations shown in this document.]
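Description:
pACEBac1-ZZ-TEV-MZT2-3C-mEGFP is a 4.6 kb baculovirus transfer (donor) plasmid built on the pACEBac1 backbone for producing a tagged human MZT2A (MOZART2A, FAM128A) fusion protein in insect cells. In bacteria it replicates from a high-copy ColE1/pUC-type origin and is selected with gentamicin through the aacC1 acetyltransferase gene, driven by a class 1 integron Pc promoter. The resistance marker and the expression cassette lie between the Tn7R and Tn7L mini-Tn7 ends, so this whole segment can be transposed into a baculoviral bacmid carrying a Tn7 attachment site to generate recombinant virus. A single loxP site upstream of the cassette is a backbone feature that allows Cre-mediated fusion with other loxP-bearing plasmids, useful for assembling multi-gene expression constructs.

Expression is driven by the very late polyhedrin promoter of Autographa californica nucleopolyhedrovirus and terminated by an SV40 polyadenylation signal. The open reading frame begins with two IgG-binding units of Staphylococcus aureus protein A (the ZZ tag), followed by a TEV protease cleavage site, which the annotation software reports as a short capTEV fragment. The MZT2A coding sequence comes next, then, according to the catalogue entry, a PreScission (3C) protease site that is not separately annotated, and finally monomeric EGFP. This arrangement permits capture on IgG resin, release by TEV cleavage, fluorescent tracking of the protein, and optional removal of mEGFP with 3C protease. The short large T antigen and SET1 fragment hits flanking the polyadenylation signal are probably incidental matches in backbone sequence rather than functional elements. The associated work concerns biochemical reconstitution of the human gamma-tubulin ring complex, of which MZT2 is a component.
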