Addgene plasmid #178074: pACEBac1-ZZ-TEV-MZT2-3C-mEGFP
Purpose: Insect cell expression of ZZ-TEV-MZT2-3C-mEGFP
Depositing lab: Tarun Kapoor. Depositing organization: Rockefeller University. Publication: Biochemical reconstitutions reveal principles of human gamma-TuRC assembly and function. Wieczorek M, Ti SC, Urnavicius L, Molloy KR, Aher A, Chait BT, Kapoor TM. J Cell Biol. 2021 Mar 1;220(3). pii: 211719. doi: 10.1083/jcb.202009146. PubMed 33496729.
Backbone
  Vector backbone: pACEBac1
  Backbone manufacturer: Geneva Biotech
  Total vector size (bp): 4607
  Vector type: Insect Expression
Growth in bacteria
  Bacterial resistance: Gentamicin, 10 μg/mL
  Growth temperature: 37°C
  Growth strain: DH5alpha
  Copy number: Unknown
Gene/Insert
  Gene/Insert name: MZT2A
  Species: H. sapiens (human)
  Insert size (bp): 1728
  Entrez Gene: MZT2A (a.k.a. FAM128A, MOZART2A)
  Tag / fusion protein: ZZ-TEV (N terminal on insert); PreScission-mEGFP (C terminal on insert)
Resource information
  A portion of this plasmid was derived from a plasmid made by: Originally published in Teixido-Traversa et al., 2010 and received from Dr. Jens Luders (Institute for Research in Biomedicine, Barcelona, Spain)
Terms and licenses: Academic/Nonprofit Terms; Industry Terms: Not Available to Industry
How to cite: pACEBac1-ZZ-TEV-MZT2-3C-mEGFP was a gift from Tarun Kapoor (Addgene plasmid # 178074 ; http://n2t.net/addgene:178074 ; RRID:Addgene_178074)
